>Addgene plasmid #130005 | pRDAX-246 N-Tag GFP[1] L20 FKBP mCherry | addgene full sequence | sequence record 266256 | Addgene NGS Result
GCCTGCCTCCAGGCCTCAATATTGGCCATTAGCCATATTATTCATTGGTTATATAGCATAAATCAATATT
GGCTATTGGCCATTGCATACGTTGTATCTATATCATAATATGTACATTTATATTGGCTCATGTCCAATAT
GACCGCCATGTTGGCATTGATTATTGACTAGTTATTAATAGTAATCAATTACGGGGTCATTAGTTCATAG
CCCATATATGGAGTTCCGCGTTACATAACTTACGGTAAATGGCCCGCCTGGCTGACCGCCCAACGACCCC
CGCCCATTGACGTCAATAATGACGTATGTTCCCATAGTAACGCCAATAGGGACTTTCCATTGACGTCAAT
GGGTGGAGTATTTACGGTAAACTGCCCACTTGGCAGTACATCAAGTGTATCATATGCCAAGTCCGCCCCC
TATTGACGTCAATGACGGTAAATGGCCCGCCTGGCATTATGCCCAGTACATGACCTTACGGGACTTTCCT
ACTTGGCAGTACATCTACGTATTAGTCATCGCTATTACCATGGTGATGCGGTTTTGGCAGTACACCAATG
GGCGTGGATAGCGGTTTGACTCACGGGGATTTCCAAGTCTCCACCCCATTGACGTCAATGGGAGTTTGTT
TTGGCACCAAAATCAACGGGACTTTCCAAAATGTCGTAATAACCCCGCCCCGTTGACGCAAATGGGCGGT
AGGCGTGTACGGTGGGAGGTCTATATAAGCAGAGCTCGTTTAGTGAACCGTCAGATCACTAGAAGCTTTA
TTGCGGTAGTTTATCACAGTTAAATTGCTAACGCAGTCAGTGCTTCTGACACAACAGTCTCGAACTTAAG
CTGCAGAAGTTGGTCGTGAGGCACTGGGCAGGTAAGTATCAAGGTTACAAGACAGGTTTAAGGAGACCAA
TAGAAACTGGGCTTGTCGAGACAGAGAAGACTCTTGCGTTTCTGATAGGCACCTATTGGTCTTACTGACA
TCCACTTTGCCTTTCTCTCCACAGGTGTCCACTCCCAGGCCACCATGGATCTGCCTGATGACCACTACCT
GAGCACACAGACCATCCTCTCCAAGGACCTTAACGGGAGTCCTGGCGGTGGATCCGGAGGCTCTGGGAGC
TCTGCCAGCGGTGGCAGCACCTCCGGAGTGCAGGTGGAAACCATCTCCCCAGGAGACGGGCGCACCTTCC
CCAAGCGCGGCCAGACCTGCGTGGTGCACTACACCGGGATGCTTGAAGATGGAAAGAAATTTGATTCCTC
CCGGGACAGAAACAAGCCCTTTAAGTTTATGCTAGGCAAGCAGGAGGTGATCCGAGGCTGGGAAGAAGGG
GTTGCCCAGATGAGTGTGGGTCAGAGAGCCAAACTGACTATATCTCCAGATTATGCCTATGGTGCCACTG
GGCACCCAGGCATCATCCCACCACATGCCACTCTCGTCTTCGATGTGGAGCTTCTAAAACTGGAATAAGA
ATTCAGATCCGCCCCTCTCCCTCCCCCCCCCCTAACGTTACTGGCCGAAGCCGCTTGGAATAAGGCCGGT
GTGCGTTTGTCTATATGTTATTTTCCACCATATTGCCGTCTTTTGGCAATGTGAGGGCCCGGAAACCTGG
CCCTGTCTTCTTGACGAGCATTCCTAGGGGTCTTTCCCCTCTCGCCAAAGGAATGCAAGGTCTGTTGAAT
GTCGTGAAGGAAGCAGTTCCTCTGGTAGCTTCTTGAAGACAAACAACGTCTGTAGCGACCCTTTGCAGGC
AGCGGAACCCCCCACCTGGCGACAGGTGCCTCTGCGGCCAAAAGCCACGTGTATAAGATACACCTGCAAA
GGCGGCACAACCCCAGTGCCACGTTGTGAGTTGGATAGTTGTGGAAAGAGTCAAATGGCTCTCCTCAAGC
GTATTCAACAAGGGGCTGAAGGATGCCCAGAAGGTACCCCATTGTATGGGATCTGATCTGGGGCCTCGGT
ACACATGCTTTACATGTGTTTAGTCGAGGTTAAAAAAACGTCTAGGCCCCCCGAACCACGGGGACGTGGT
TTTCCTTTGAAAAACACGATGATAATATGGCCACAACCATGGTGAGCAAGGGCGAGGAGGATAACATGGC
CATCATCAAGGAGTTCATGCGCTTCAAGGTGCACATGGAGGGCTCCGTGAACGGCCACGAGTTCGAGATC
GAGGGCGAGGGCGAGGGCCGCCCCTACGAGGGCACCCAGACCGCCAAGCTGAAGGTGACCAAGGGTGGCC
CCCTGCCCTTCGCCTGGGACATCCTGTCCCCTCAGTTCATGTACGGCTCCAAGGCCTACGTGAAGCACCC
CGCCGACATCCCCGACTACTTGAAGCTGTCCTTCCCCGAGGGCTTCAAGTGGGAGCGCGTGATGAACTTC
GAGGACGGCGGCGTGGTGACCGTGACCCAGGACTCCTCCCTGCAGGACGGCGAGTTCATCTACAAGGTGA
AGCTGCGCGGCACCAACTTCCCCTCCGACGGCCCCGTAATGCAGAAGAAGACCATGGGCTGGGAGGCCTC
CTCCGAGCGGATGTACCCCGAGGACGGCGCCCTGAAGGGCGAGATCAAGCAGAGGCTGAAGCTGAAGGAC
GGCGGCCACTACGACGCTGAGGTCAAGACCACCTACAAGGCCAAGAAGCCCGTGCAGCTGCCCGGCGCCT
ACAACGTCAACATCAAGTTGGACATCACCTCCCACAACGAGGACTACACCATCGTGGAACAGTACGAACG
CGCCGAGGGCCGCCACTCCACCGGCGGCATGGACGAGCTGTACAAGTAAACCGGTGCTCGAGGTACCGAT
GAATAGCTAAGGTCGAGGCCGCAGGTAAGTATCAAGGTTACAAGACAGGTTTAAGGAGACCAATAGAAAC
TGGGCTTGTCGAGACAGAGAAGACTCTTGCGTTTCTGATAGGCACCTATTGGTCTTACTGACATCCACTT
TGCCTTTCTCTCCACAGGTGTCGACAATCAACCTCTGGATTACAAAATTTGTGAAAGATTGACTGGTATT
CTTAACTATGTTGCTCCTTTTACGCTATGTGGATACGCTGCTTTAATGCCTTTGTATCATGCTATTGCTT
CCCGTATGGCTTTCATTTTCTCCTCCTTGTATAAATCCTGGTTGCTGTCTCTTTATGAGGAGTTGTGGCC
CGTTGTCAGGCAACGTGGCGTGGTGTGCACTGTGTTTGCTGACGCAACCCCCACTGGTTGGGGCATTGCC
ACCACCTGTCAGCTCCTTTCCGGGACTTTCGCTTTCCCCCTCCCTATTGCCACGGCGGAACTCATCGCCG
CCTGCCTTGCCCGCTGCTGGACAGGGGCTCGGCTGTTGGGCACTGACAATTCCGTGGTGTTGTCGGGGAA
GCTGACGTCCTTTCCATGGCTGCTCGCCTGTGTTGCCACCTGGATTCTGCGCGGGACGTCCTTCTGCTAC
GTCCCTTCGGCCCTCAATCCAGCGGACCTTCCTTCCCGCGGCCTGCTGCCGGCTCTGCGGCCTCTTCCGC
GTCTTCGCCTTCGCCCTCAGACGAGTCGGATCTCCCTTTGGGCCGCCTCCCCGCCTGGAATTCGAGCTCG
GTACGATCAGCCTCGACTGTGCCTTCTAGTTGCCAGCCATCTGTTGTTTGCCCCTCCCCCGTGCCTTCCT
TGACCCTGGAAGGTGCCACTCCCACTGTCCTTTCCTAATAAAATGAGGAAATTGCATCGCATTGTCTGAG
TAGGTGTCATTCTATTCTGGGGGGTGGGGTGGGGCAGGACAGCAAGGGGGAGGATTGGGAAGACAATAGC
CCAGCTTTTGTTCCCTTTAGTGAGGGTTAATTGCGCGCTTGGCGTAATCATGGTCATAGCTGTTTCCTGT
GTGAAATTGTTATCCGCTAATTCACTCCTCAGGTGCAGGCTGCCTATCAGAAGGTGGTGGCTGGTGTGGC
CAATGCCCTGGCTCACAAATACCACTGAGATCTTTTTCCCTCTGCCAAAAATTATGGGGACATCATGAAG
CCCCTTGAGCATCTGACTTCTGGCTAATAAAGGAAATTTATTTTCATTGCAATAGTGTGTTGGAATTTTT
TGTGTCTCTCACTCGGAAGGACATATGGGAGGGCAAATCATTTAAAACATCAGAATGAGTATTTGGTTTA
GAGTTTGGCAACATATGCCCATATGCTGGCTGCCATGAACAAAGGTTGGCTATAAAGAGGTCATCAGTAT
ATGAAACAGCCCCCTGCTGTCCATTCCTTATTCCATAGAAAAGCCTTGACTTGAGGTTAGATTTTTTTTA
TATTTTGTTTTGTGTTATTTTTTTCTTTAACATCCCTAAAATTTTCCTTACATGTTTTACTAGCCAGATT
TTTCCTCCTCTCCTGACTACTCCCAGTCATAGCTGTCCCTCTTCTCTTATGGAGATCGGCCGGCCGCCGG
CGTCGACGCGCGCGGCCGCGGCGCGCCGTTGCTGGCGTTTTTCCATAGGCTCCGCCCCCCTGACGAGCAT
CACAAAAATCGACGCTCAAGTCAGAGGTGGCGAAACCCGACAGGACTATAAAGATACCAGGCGTTTCCCC
CTGGAAGCTCCCTCGTGCGCTCTCCTGTTCCGACCCTGCCGCTTACCGGATACCTGTCCGCCTTTCTCCC
TTCGGGAAGCGTGGCGCTTTCTCATAGCTCACGCTGTAGGTATCTCAGTTCGGTGTAGGTCGTTCGCTCC
AAGCTGGGCTGTGTGCACGAACCCCCCGTTCAGCCCGACCGCTGCGCCTTATCCGGTAACTATCGTCTTG
AGTCCAACCCGGTAAGACACGACTTATCGCCACTGGCAGCAGCCACTGGTAACAGGATTAGCAGAGCGAG
GTATGTAGGCGGTGCTACAGAGTTCTTGAAGTGGTGGCCTAACTACGGCTACACTAGAAGAACAGTATTT
GGTATCTGCGCTCTGCTGAAGCCAGTTACCTTCGGAAAAAGAGTTGGTAGCTCTTGATCCGGCAAACAAA
CCACCGCTGGTAGCGGTGGTTTTTTTGTTTGCAAGCAGCAGATTACGCGCAGAAAAAAAGGATCTCAAGA
AGATCCTTTGATCTTTTCTACGGGGTCTGACGCTCAGTGGAACGAAAACTCACGTTAAGGGATTTTGGTC
ATGAGATTATCAAAAAGGATCTTCACCTAGATCCTTTTAAATTAAAAATGAAGTTTTAAATCAATCTAAA
GTATATATGAGTAAACTTGGTCTGACAGTTACCAATGCTTAATCAGTGAGGCACCTATCTCAGCGATCTG
TCTATTTCGTTCATCCATAGTTGCCTGACTCCCCGTCGTGTAGATAACTACGATACGGGAGGGCTTACCA
TCTGGCCCCAGTGCTGCAATGATACCGCGAGACCCACGCTCACCGGCTCCAGATTTATCAGCAATAAACC
AGCCAGCCGGAAGGGCCGAGCGCAGAAGTGGTCCTGCAACTTTATCCGCCTCCATCCAGTCTATTAATTG
TTGCCGGGAAGCTAGAGTAAGTAGTTCGCCAGTTAATAGTTTGCGCAACGTTGTTGCCATTGCTACAGGC
ATCGTGGTGTCACGCTCGTCGTTTGGTATGGCTTCATTCAGCTCCGGTTCCCAACGATCAAGGCGAGTTA
CATGATCCCCCATGTTGTGCAAAAAAGCGGTTAGCTCCTTCGGTCCTCCGATCGTTGTCAGAAGTAAGTT
GGCCGCAGTGTTATCACTCATGGTTATGGCAGCACTGCATAATTCTCTTACTGTCATGCCATCCGTAAGA
TGCTTTTCTGTGACTGGTGAGTACTCAACCAAGTCATTCTGAGAATAGTGTATGCGGCGACCGAGTTGCT
CTTGCCCGGCGTCAATACGGGATAATACCGCGCCACATAGCAGAACTTTAAAAGTGCTCATCATTGGAAA
ACGTTCTTCGGGGCGAAAACTCTCAAGGATCTTACCGCTGTTGAGATCCAGTTCGATGTAACCCACTCGT
GCACCCAACTGATCTTCAGCATCTTTTACTTTCACCAGCGTTTCTGGGTGAGCAAAAACAGGAAGGCAAA
ATGCCGCAAAAAAGGGAATAAGGGCGACACGGAAATGTTGAATACTCATACTCTTCCTTTTTCAATATTA
TTGAAGCATTTATCAGGGTTATTGTCTCATGAGCGGATACATATTTGAATGTATTTAGAAAAATAAACAA
ATAGGGGTTCCGCGCACATTTCCCCGAAAAGTGCCACCTGACGTCTAAGAAACCATTATTATCATGACAT
TAACCTATAAAAATAGGCGTATCACGAGGCCCTTTCGTCTACGCGCGCGCCGGCGGCGCGCCGTCGACGG
CCGGCCGCGGCCGC
Features (pLannotate 1.2.2; 17 found; start..end, strand, type, name):
    155..532     +  enhancer       CMV enhancer: human cytomegalovirus immediate early enhancer
    534..733     +  promoter       CMV promoter: human cytomegalovirus (CMV) immediate early promoter
    872..1004    +  intron         chimeric intron: chimera between introns from human β-globin and immunoglobulin heavy chain genes
   1031..1084    +  CDS            (3-F)Tyr-EGFP (fragment): (3-F)Tyr-EGFP is a basic (constitutively fluorescent) green fluorescent protein published in 2004, derived from Aequorea victoria.
   1145..1465    +  CDS            DmrB: F36V mutant of FK506-binding protein FKBP12 binds synthetic ligands that do not bind wild-type FKBP
   1482..2068    +  misc_feature   IRES2: internal ribosome entry site (IRES) of the encephalomyocarditis virus (EMCV)
   2069..2776    +  CDS            mCherry: mCherry is a basic (constitutively fluorescent) red fluorescent protein published in 2004, derived from Discosoma sp.. It is reported to be a very rapidly-maturing monomer with low acid sensitivity.
   2825..2957    +  intron         chimeric intron: chimera between introns from human β-globin and immunoglobulin heavy chain genes
   2966..3554    +  misc_feature   WPRE: woodchuck hepatitis virus posttranscriptional regulatory element
   3558..3574    +  misc_feature   MCS (fragment): pUC18/19 multiple cloning site
   3587..3698    +  polyA_signal   bGH poly(A) signal: bovine growth hormone polyadenylation signal
   3794..3812    -  promoter       T3 promoter: promoter for bacteriophage T3 RNA polymerase
   3871..3945    +  CDS            HBB (fragment): HBB_PONPY - Experimental evidence at transcript level: Swiss-Prot protein existence level 2. Involved in oxygen transport from the lung to the various peripheral tissues. From Pongo pygmaeus (Bornean orangutan).
   4016..4071    +  polyA_signal   β-globin poly(A) signal: rabbit β-globin polyadenylation signal (Gil and Proudfoot, 1987)
   4450..5038    -  rep_origin     ori: high-copy-number ColE1/pMB1/pBR322/pUC origin of replication
   5209..6069    -  CDS            AmpR: β-lactamase; bla; confers resistance to ampicillin, carbenicillin, and related antibiotics
   6070..6174    -  promoter       AmpR promoter: bla
