[The description below was written by a language model from this plasmid's Addgene catalogue record and pLannotate feature annotations shown in this document.]
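Description:
pRDAX-246 N-Tag GFP[1] L20 FKBP mCherry is a custom-built mammalian expression plasmid of about 6.3 kb designed as a vector for protein–protein interaction assays based on bimolecular or trimolecular fluorescence complementation (BiFC/TriFC). It is maintained in E. coli through a high-copy ColE1/pUC-type origin and selected with ampicillin via the β-lactamase gene and its native promoter.

The expression unit is driven by the human CMV immediate-early enhancer and promoter, followed by a chimeric β-globin/immunoglobulin intron that promotes efficient processing of the transcript. The first open reading frame begins with a very short GFP-derived segment (annotated as an 18-codon EGFP fragment), consistent with the "GFP[1]" split-GFP tag in the name. It lies upstream of the FKBP coding sequence across a gap that presumably corresponds to the "L20" linker, although the annotation does not label this region. The record lists the insert as mouse FKBP; the automated annotation matches it to DmrB, the F36V form of FKBP12, but this may simply reflect sequence similarity, and the record itself does not state a mutation. Downstream, an EMCV IRES allows cap-independent translation of mCherry from the same transcript, giving a red fluorescent marker of transfected cells that is independent of any GFP complementation signal. A second copy of the chimeric intron, a WPRE and the bovine growth hormone polyadenylation signal complete the cassette; a β-globin fragment, a rabbit β-globin poly(A) signal and a T3 promoter lie further downstream.

In use, the tagged FKBP would be co-expressed with partner constructs carrying the complementary GFP fragments, so that green fluorescence reports association. The record does not specify the intended partners.
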