Addgene plasmid #130005: pRDAX-246 N-Tag GFP[1] L20 FKBP mCherry
Purpose: PPI (BiFC/TriFC) assay vector
Depositing lab: Gary Lewin. Depositing organization: Max-Delbrueck-Centrum fuer Molekulare Medizin (MDC).
Backbone
  Vector backbone: custom built
  Vector type: Mammalian Expression
Growth in bacteria
  Bacterial resistance: Ampicillin, 100 μg/mL
  Growth temperature: 37°C
  Growth strain: DH5alpha
  Copy number: High Copy
Gene/Insert
  Gene/Insert name: FKBP
  Species: M. musculus (mouse)
  Cloning method: Restriction Enzyme; 5′ cloning site unknown (unknown if destroyed); 3′ cloning site unknown (unknown if destroyed)
Terms and licenses: Academic/Nonprofit Terms; Industry Terms: Not Available to Industry
How to cite: pRDAX-246 N-Tag GFP[1] L20 FKBP mCherry was a gift from Gary Lewin (Addgene plasmid # 130005 ; http://n2t.net/addgene:130005 ; RRID:Addgene_130005)
